Addgene plasmid #184049: pcDNA3-Nuc-ExRai-AktAR2
Purpose: Nuclear-targeted ExRai-AktAR2.
Depositing lab: Jin Zhang. Depositing organization: University of California, San Diego (UCSD). Publication: A Highly Sensitive Fluorescent Akt Biosensor Reveals Lysosome-Selective Regulation of Lipid Second Messengers and Kinase Activity. Chen M, Sun T, Zhong Y, Zhou X, Zhang J. ACS Cent Sci. 2021 Dec 22;7(12):2009-2020. doi: 10.1021/acscentsci.1c00919. Epub 2021 Dec 3. PubMed 34963894.
Backbone
  Vector backbone: pcDNA3
  Backbone size w/o insert (bp): 5472
  Total vector size (bp): 6750
  Vector type: Mammalian Expression
  Selectable markers: Neomycin (select with G418)
Growth in bacteria
  Bacterial resistance: Ampicillin, 100 μg/mL
  Growth temperature: 37°C
  Growth strain: DH5alpha
  Copy number: High Copy
Gene/Insert
  Gene/Insert name: Nuc-ExRai-AktAR2 (alt name: AKTsubstrate-cpEGFP-FHA1-NLS)
  Insert size (bp): 1278
  Promoter: CMV
  Tag / fusion protein: 6xHIS - T7 tag (gene 10 leader) - Xpress (TM) tag (N terminal on backbone); Nuclear localization signal (NLS) (C terminal on insert)
  Cloning method: Restriction Enzyme; 5′ cloning site BamHI (not destroyed); 3′ cloning site XbaI (not destroyed)
  Sequencing primers: 5′ CMV forward; 3′ BGH reverse
Terms and licenses: Academic/Nonprofit Terms; Industry Terms: Not Available to Industry
How to cite: pcDNA3-Nuc-ExRai-AktAR2 was a gift from Jin Zhang (Addgene plasmid # 184049 ; http://n2t.net/addgene:184049 ; RRID:Addgene_184049)
