[The description below was written by a language model from this plasmid's Addgene catalogue record and pLannotate feature annotations shown in this document.]
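Description:
pcDNA3-Nuc-ExRai-AktAR2 is a mammalian expression plasmid of about 6.75 kb built on the pcDNA3 backbone. It encodes a nuclear-targeted version of the genetically encoded Akt kinase activity reporter ExRai-AktAR2. In E. coli it is maintained at high copy from a ColE1/pUC-type origin and selected with ampicillin through the bla (AmpR) gene. An f1 origin is also present. For mammalian cells, an SV40 early promoter drives a neomycin phosphotransferase cassette ending in an SV40 polyadenylation signal, which allows G418 selection of stable transfectants.

The roughly 1.3 kb insert was cloned between BamHI and XbaI. It is transcribed from the human CMV immediate-early enhancer/promoter and terminated by the bovine growth hormone poly(A) signal, and flanking T7 and SP6 promoters are also present. The record gives the sensor architecture as an Akt substrate peptide, circularly permuted EGFP and an FHA1 domain. The feature table is consistent with this, annotating a GFP-derived coding sequence followed directly by a fragment of yeast RAD53, the source of the FHA1 phosphopeptide-binding domain. In sensors of this design, phosphorylation of the substrate peptide by Akt promotes its binding to FHA1, and the resulting conformational change alters the fluorescence of the cpEGFP. A C-terminal SV40-type nuclear localization signal confines the reporter to the nucleus. The backbone contributes an N-terminal 6xHis, T7 gene 10 leader and Xpress epitope region that can be used for detection or purification. The construct is intended for live-cell fluorescence imaging of Akt activity specifically in the nuclear compartment of transfected mammalian cells.
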