Features (pLannotate 1.2.2; 26 found; start..end, strand, type, name):
     28..80      -  misc_feature   bom (fragment): basis of mobility region from pBR322
    235..614     +  enhancer       CMV enhancer: human cytomegalovirus immediate early enhancer
    615..818     +  promoter       CMV promoter: human cytomegalovirus (CMV) immediate early promoter
    814..847     +  LTR            5' LTR (truncated) (fragment): truncated 5' long terminal repeat (LTR) from HIV-1
    863..881     +  promoter       T7 promoter: promoter for bacteriophage T7 RNA polymerase
    922..942     +  CDS            capTEV™ (fragment): composite tag for in vivo biotinylation, TEV protease cleavage, and 6xHis tagging
    943..975     +  CDS            T7 tag (gene 10 leader): leader peptide from bacteriophage T7 gene 10 promotes efficient translation in E. coli
    979..1002    +  CDS            Xpress™ tag: Xpress™ epitope tag, including an enterokinase recognition and cleavage site
   1084..1815    +  CDS            cEGFP: cEGFP is a basic (constitutively fluorescent) green fluorescent protein published in 2008, derived from Aequorea victoria.
   1816..2247    +  CDS            RAD53 (fragment): RAD53_YEAST - Also known as MEC2, SAD1, SPK1. Experimental evidence at protein level: Swiss-Prot protein existence level 1. Controls S-phase checkpoint as well as G1 and G2 DNA damage checkpoints. Phosphorylates proteins on serine, threonine, and tyrosine. Prevents entry into anaphase and mitotic exit after DNA damage via regulation of the Polo kinase CDC5. Seems to be involved in the phosphorylation of RPH1. From Saccharomyces cerevisiae (strain ATCC 204508 / S288c) (Baker's yeast).
   2257..2273    +  CDS            SV40 NLS (fragment): nuclear localization signal of SV40 (simian virus 40) large T antigen
   2302..2320    -  promoter       SP6 promoter: promoter for bacteriophage SP6 RNA polymerase
   2346..2570    +  polyA_signal   bGH poly(A) signal: bovine growth hormone polyadenylation signal
   2574..2595    +  promoter       SV40 promoter (fragment): SV40 enhancer and early promoter
   2616..3044    +  rep_origin     f1 ori (sequence partly withheld): f1 bacteriophage origin of replication; arrow indicates direction of (+) strand synthesis
   3058..3387    +  promoter       SV40 promoter: SV40 enhancer and early promoter
   3454..4245    +  CDS            neo: KKA2_KLEPN - Also known as kan, nptII. Experimental evidence at protein level: Swiss-Prot protein existence level 1. Resistance to kanamycin, neomycin, paromomycin, ribostamycin, butirosin and gentamicin B. From Klebsiella pneumoniae.
   4269..4427    +  CDS            ble (fragment): BLE_KLEPN - Experimental evidence at protein level: Swiss-Prot protein existence level 1. Binding protein with a strong affinity to the bleomycin family of antibiotics. Binds to CL990; an antimitotic-antibiotic compound. From Klebsiella pneumoniae.
   4422..4543    +  polyA_signal   SV40 poly(A) signal: SV40 polyadenylation signal
   4616..4632    -  protein_bind   lac operator: The lac repressor binds to the lac operator to inhibit transcription in E. coli. This inhibition can be relieved by adding lactose or isopropyl-β-D-thiogalactopyranoside (IPTG). lac repressor encoded by lacI
   4640..4670    -  promoter       lac promoter: promoter for the E. coli lac operon
   4685..4706    -  protein_bind   CAP binding site: CAP binding activates transcription in the presence of cAMP. E. coli catabolite activator protein
   4719..4811    -  CDS            lacI (fragment): lac repressor; lacI; The lac repressor binds to the lac operator to inhibit transcription in E. coli. This inhibition can be relieved by adding lactose or isopropyl-β-D-thiogalactopyranoside (IPTG).
   4994..5582    -  rep_origin     ori: high-copy-number ColE1/pMB1/pBR322/pUC origin of replication
   5753..6613    -  CDS            AmpR: β-lactamase; bla; confers resistance to ampicillin, carbenicillin, and related antibiotics
   6614..6718    -  promoter       AmpR promoter: bla
>Addgene plasmid #184049 | pcDNA3-Nuc-ExRai-AktAR2 | addgene full sequence | sequence record 363362 | Addgene NGS Result
GACGGATCGGGAGATCTCCCGATCCCCTATGGTGCACTCTCAGTACAATCTGCTCTGATGCCGCATAGTT
AAGCCAGTATCTGCTCCCTGCTTGTGTGTTGGAGGTCGCTGAGTAGTGCGCGAGCAAAATTTAAGCTACA
ACAAGGCAAGGCTTGACCGACAATTGCATGAAGAATCTGCTTAGGGTTAGGCGTTTTGCGCTGCTTCGCG
ATGTACGGGCCAGATATACGCGTTGACATTGATTATTGACTAGTTATTAATAGTAATCAATTACGGGGTC
ATTAGTTCATAGCCCATATATGGAGTTCCGCGTTACATAACTTACGGTAAATGGCCCGCCTGGCTGACCG
CCCAACGACCCCCGCCCATTGACGTCAATAATGACGTATGTTCCCATAGTAACGCCAATAGGGACTTTCC
ATTGACGTCAATGGGTGGAGTATTTACGGTAAACTGCCCACTTGGCAGTACATCAAGTGTATCATATGCC
AAGTACGCCCCCTATTGACGTCAATGACGGTAAATGGCCCGCCTGGCATTATGCCCAGTACATGACCTTA
TGGGACTTTCCTACTTGGCAGTACATCTACGTATTAGTCATCGCTATTACCATGGTGATGCGGTTTTGGC
AGTACATCAATGGGCGTGGATAGCGGTTTGACTCACGGGGATTTCCAAGTCTCCACCCCATTGACGTCAA
TGGGAGTTTGTTTTGGCACCAAAATCAACGGGACTTTCCAAAATGTCGTAACAACTCCGCCCCATTGACG
CAAATGGGCGGTAGGCGTGTACGGTGGGAGGTCTATATAAGCAGAGCTCTCTGGCTAACTAGAGAACCCA
CTGCTTACTGGCTTATCGAAATTAATACGACTCACTATAGGGAGACCCAAGCTTGCGGCCGCCACCATGG
TGCGGGGTTCTCATCATCATCATCATCATGGTATGGCTAGCATGACTGGTGGACAGCAAATGGGTCGGGA
TCTGTACGACGATGACGATAAGGATCCCGTCGACCCTCGTCCGCGCTCGTGCACCTGGCCGGACCCCAGG
CCGGAGTTTGGAGGTACCGGCGGCAGCGAGCTCAGCTTGCAGAACGTCTATATCAAGGCCGACAAGCAGA
AGAACGGCATCAAGGCGAACTTCAAGATCCGCCACAACATCGAGGACGGCGGCGTGCAGCTCGCCTACCA
CTACCAGCAGAACACCCCCATCGGCGACGGCCCCGTGCTGCTGCCCGACAACCACTACCTGAGCGTGCAG
TCCAAACTTTCGAAAGACCCCAACGAGAAGCGCGATCACATGGTCCTGCTGGAGTTCGTGACCGCCGCCG
GGATCACTCTCGGCATGGACGAGCTGTACAAGGGCGGTACCGGAGGGAGCATGGTGAGCAAGGGCGAGGA
GCTGTTCACCGGGGTGGTGCCCATCCTGGTCGAGCTGGACGGCGACGTAAACGGCCACAAGTTCAGCGTG
TCCGGCGAGGGTGAGGGCGATGCCACCTACGGCAAGCTGACCCTGAAGTTCATCTGCACCACCGGCAAGC
TGCCCGTGCCCTGGCCCACCCTCGTGACCACCCTGACCTACGGCGTGCAGTGCTTCAGCCGCTACCCCGA
CCACATGAAGCAGCACGACTTCTTCAAGTCCGCCATGCCCGAAGGCTACATCCAGGAGCGCACCATCTTC
TTCAAGGACGACGGCAACTACAAGACCCGCGCCGAGGTGAAGTTCGAGGGCGACACCCTGGTGAACCGCA
TCGAGCTGAAGGGCATCGACTTCAAGGAGGACGGCAACATCCTGGGGCACAAGCTGGAGTACAACTTGCT
GCATAAGTTTTCTCAAGAACAGATCGGCGAAAACATTGTGTGCAGGGTCATTTGTACCACGGGTCAAATT
CCCATCCGAGATTTGTCAGCTGATATTTCACAAGTGCTTAAGGAAAAACGATCCATAAAGAAAGTTTGGA
CATTTGGTAGAAACCCAGCCTGTGACTATCATTTAGGAAACATTTCAAGACTGTCAAATAAGCATTTCCA
AATACTACTAGGAGAAGACGGTAACCTTTTATTGAATGACATTTCCACTAATGGGACCTGGTTAAATGGG
CAAAAAGTCGAGAAGAACAGCAATCAGTTACTGTCTCAAGGTGATGAAATAACCGTTGGTGTAGGCGTGG
AATCAGATATTTTATCTCTGGTCATTTTCATAAACGACAAATTTAAGCAGTGCCTCGAGCAGAACAAAGT
TGATCGCGAATTCCCCAAAAAGAAGAGAAAGGTGGAAGACGCATAATCTAGAGGGCCCTATTCTATAGTG
TCACCTAAATGCTAGAGCTCGCTGATCAGCCTCGACTGTGCCTTCTAGTTGCCAGCCATCTGTTGTTTGC
CCCTCCCCCGTGCCTTCCTTGACCCTGGAAGGTGCCACTCCCACTGTCCTTTCCTAATAAAATGAGGAAA
TTGCATCGCATTGTCTGAGTAGGTGTCATTCTATTCTGGGGGGTGGGGTGGGGCAGGACAGCAAGGGGGA
GGATTGGGAAGACAATAGCAGGCATGCTGGGGATGCGGTGGGCTCTATGGCTTCTGAGGCGGAAAGAACC
AGCTGGGGCTCTAGGGGGTATCCCC
[124 nt withheld, positions 2616-2739]
C
[91 nt withheld, positions 2741-2831]
A
[49 nt withheld, positions 2833-2881]
CCTTTGACGTTGGAGTCCACGTTCTTT
[37 nt withheld, positions 2909-2945]
ACCCTATCTCGGTCTATTCTTTTGATTTATAAGGGATTTTGCCGATTTCGGCCTATTGGTTAAAAAATGA
GCTGATTTAACAAAAATTTAACGCGAATTAATTCTGTGGAATGTGTGTCAGTTAGGGTGTGGAAAGTCCC
CAGGCTCCCCAGCAGGCAGAAGTATGCAAAGCATGCATCTCAATTAGTCAGCAACCAGGTGTGGAAAGTC
CCCAGGCTCCCCAGCAGGCAGAAGTATGCAAAGCATGCATCTCAATTAGTCAGCAACCATAGTCCCGCCC
CTAACTCCGCCCATCCCGCCCCTAACTCCGCCCAGTTCCGCCCATTCTCCGCCCCATGGCTGACTAATTT
TTTTTATTTATGCAGAGGCCGAGGCCGCCTCTGCCTCTGAGCTATTCCAGAAGTAGTGAGGAGGCTTTTT
TGGAGGCCTAGGCTTTTGCAAAAAGCTCCCGGGAGCTTGTATATCCATTTTCGGATCTGATCAAGAGACA
GGATGAGGATCGTTTCGCATGATTGAACAAGATGGATTGCACGCAGGTTCTCCGGCCGCTTGGGTGGAGA
GGCTATTCGGCTATGACTGGGCACAACAGACAATCGGCTGCTCTGATGCCGCCGTGTTCCGGCTGTCAGC
GCAGGGGCGCCCGGTTCTTTTTGTCAAGACCGACCTGTCCGGTGCCCTGAATGAACTGCAGGACGAGGCA
GCGCGGCTATCGTGGCTGGCCACGACGGGCGTTCCTTGCGCAGCTGTGCTCGACGTTGTCACTGAAGCGG
GAAGGGACTGGCTGCTATTGGGCGAAGTGCCGGGGCAGGATCTCCTGTCATCTCACCTTGCTCCTGCCGA
GAAAGTATCCATCATGGCTGATGCAATGCGGCGGCTGCATACGCTTGATCCGGCTACCTGCCCATTCGAC
CACCAAGCGAAACATCGCATCGAGCGAGCACGTACTCGGATGGAAGCCGGTCTTGTCGATCAGGATGATC
TGGACGAAGAGCATCAGGGGCTCGCGCCAGCCGAACTGTTCGCCAGGCTCAAGGCGCGCATGCCCGACGG
CGAGGATCTCGTCGTGACCCATGGCGATGCCTGCTTGCCGAATATCATGGTGGAAAATGGCCGCTTTTCT
GGATTCATCGACTGTGGCCGGCTGGGTGTGGCGGACCGCTATCAGGACATAGCGTTGGCTACCCGTGATA
TTGCTGAAGAGCTTGGCGGCGAATGGGCTGACCGCTTCCTCGTGCTTTACGGTATCGCCGCTCCCGATTC
GCAGCGCATCGCCTTCTATCGCCTTCTTGACGAGTTCTTCTGAGCGGGACTCTGGGGTTCGAAATGACCG
ACCAAGCGACGCCCAACCTGCCATCACGAGATTTCGATTCCACCGCCGCCTTCTATGAAAGGTTGGGCTT
CGGAATCGTTTTCCGGGACGCCGGCTGGATGATCCTCCAGCGCGGGGATCTCATGCTGGAGTTCTTCGCC
CACCCCAACTTGTTTATTGCAGCTTATAATGGTTACAAATAAAGCAATAGCATCACAAATTTCACAAATA
AAGCATTTTTTTCACTGCATTCTAGTTGTGGTTTGTCCAAACTCATCAATGTATCTTATCATGTCTGTAT
ACCGTCGACCTCTAGCTAGAGCTTGGCGTAATCATGGTCATAGCTGTTTCCTGTGTGAAATTGTTATCCG
CTCACAATTCCACACAACATACGAGCCGGAAGCATAAAGTGTAAAGCCTGGGGTGCCTAATGAGTGAGCT
AACTCACATTAATTGCGTTGCGCTCACTGCCCGCTTTCCAGTCGGGAAACCTGTCGTGCCAGCTGCATTA
ATGAATCGGCCAACGCGCGGGGAGAGGCGGTTTGCGTATTGGGCGCTCTTCCGCTTCCTCGCTCACTGAC
TCGCTGCGCTCGGTCGTTCGGCTGCGGCGAGCGGTATCAGCTCACTCAAAGGCGGTAATACGGTTATCCA
CAGAATCAGGGGATAACGCAGGAAAGAACATGTGAGCAAAAGGCCAGCAAAAGGCCAGGAACCGTAAAAA
GGCCGCGTTGCTGGCGTTTTTCCATAGGCTCCGCCCCCCTGACGAGCATCACAAAAATCGACGCTCAAGT
CAGAGGTGGCGAAACCCGACAGGACTATAAAGATACCAGGCGTTTCCCCCTGGAAGCTCCCTCGTGCGCT
CTCCTGTTCCGACCCTGCCGCTTACCGGATACCTGTCCGCCTTTCTCCCTTCGGGAAGCGTGGCGCTTTC
TCATAGCTCACGCTGTAGGTATCTCAGTTCGGTGTAGGTCGTTCGCTCCAAGCTGGGCTGTGTGCACGAA
CCCCCCGTTCAGCCCGACCGCTGCGCCTTATCCGGTAACTATCGTCTTGAGTCCAACCCGGTAAGACACG
ACTTATCGCCACTGGCAGCAGCCACTGGTAACAGGATTAGCAGAGCGAGGTATGTAGGCGGTGCTACAGA
GTTCTTGAAGTGGTGGCCTAACTACGGCTACACTAGAAGAACAGTATTTGGTATCTGCGCTCTGCTGAAG
CCAGTTACCTTCGGAAAAAGAGTTGGTAGCTCTTGATCCGGCAAACAAACCACCGCTGGTAGCGGTGGTT
TTTTTGTTTGCAAGCAGCAGATTACGCGCAGAAAAAAAGGATCTCAAGAAGATCCTTTGATCTTTTCTAC
GGGGTCTGACGCTCAGTGGAACGAAAACTCACGTTAAGGGATTTTGGTCATGAGATTATCAAAAAGGATC
TTCACCTAGATCCTTTTAAATTAAAAATGAAGTTTTAAATCAATCTAAAGTATATATGAGTAAACTTGGT
CTGACAGTTACCAATGCTTAATCAGTGAGGCACCTATCTCAGCGATCTGTCTATTTCGTTCATCCATAGT
TGCCTGACTCCCCGTCGTGTAGATAACTACGATACGGGAGGGCTTACCATCTGGCCCCAGTGCTGCAATG
ATACCGCGAGACCCACGCTCACCGGCTCCAGATTTATCAGCAATAAACCAGCCAGCCGGAAGGGCCGAGC
GCAGAAGTGGTCCTGCAACTTTATCCGCCTCCATCCAGTCTATTAATTGTTGCCGGGAAGCTAGAGTAAG
TAGTTCGCCAGTTAATAGTTTGCGCAACGTTGTTGCCATTGCTACAGGCATCGTGGTGTCACGCTCGTCG
TTTGGTATGGCTTCATTCAGCTCCGGTTCCCAACGATCAAGGCGAGTTACATGATCCCCCATGTTGTGCA
AAAAAGCGGTTAGCTCCTTCGGTCCTCCGATCGTTGTCAGAAGTAAGTTGGCCGCAGTGTTATCACTCAT
GGTTATGGCAGCACTGCATAATTCTCTTACTGTCATGCCATCCGTAAGATGCTTTTCTGTGACTGGTGAG
TACTCAACCAAGTCATTCTGAGAATAGTGTATGCGGCGACCGAGTTGCTCTTGCCCGGCGTCAATACGGG
ATAATACCGCGCCACATAGCAGAACTTTAAAAGTGCTCATCATTGGAAAACGTTCTTCGGGGCGAAAACT
CTCAAGGATCTTACCGCTGTTGAGATCCAGTTCGATGTAACCCACTCGTGCACCCAACTGATCTTCAGCA
TCTTTTACTTTCACCAGCGTTTCTGGGTGAGCAAAAACAGGAAGGCAAAATGCCGCAAAAAAGGGAATAA
GGGCGACACGGAAATGTTGAATACTCATACTCTTCCTTTTTCAATATTATTGAAGCATTTATCAGGGTTA
TTGTCTCATGAGCGGATACATATTTGAATGTATTTAGAAAAATAAACAAATAGGGGTTCCGCGCACATTT
CCCCGAAAAGTGCCACCTGACGTC
